Addgene plasmid #142548: TFORF0165
Purpose: Lentiviral vector for overexpressing transcription factor ORFs with unique 24-bp barcodes. Barcodes facilitate identification of transcription factors in pooled screens.
Depositing lab: Feng Zhang. Depositing organization: Broad Institute. Publication: A transcription factor atlas of directed differentiation. Joung J, Ma S, Tay T, Geiger-Schuller KR, Kirchgatterer PC, Verdine VK, Guo B, Arias-Garcia MA, Allen WE, Singh A, Kuksenko O, Abudayyeh OO, Gootenberg JS, Fu Z, Macrae RK, Buenrostro JD, Regev A, Zhang F. Cell. 2023 Jan 5;186(1):209-229.e26. doi: 10.1016/j.cell.2022.11.026. PubMed 36608654.
Backbone
  Vector backbone: pLX_TRC317
  Backbone manufacturer: Broad Institute Genetic Perturbation Platform
  Backbone size w/o insert (bp): 8264
  Vector type: Mammalian Expression, Lentiviral
  Selectable markers: Puromycin
Growth in bacteria
  Bacterial resistance: Ampicillin, 100 μg/mL
  Growth temperature: 37°C
  Growth strain: NEB Stable
  Copy number: High Copy
Gene/Insert
  Gene/Insert name: SIX5
  Species: H. sapiens (human)
  Insert size (bp): 2321
  Entrez Gene: SIX5 (a.k.a. BOR2, DMAHP)
  Promoter: EF1a
  Cloning method: Unknown
  Sequencing primers: 5′ GGGTGGAGACTGAAGTTAGGCCAG; 3′ CACATAGCGTAAAAGGAGCAACATAG
Terms and licenses: Academic/Nonprofit Terms; Industry Terms: Not Available to Industry
Depositor comments: NM_175875,ENST00000317578 . The transcription factor ORF portion of this plasmid was synthesized by Genewiz. Please test multiple small colonies in case of plasmid recombination. To make this collection available in a timely manner, a portion of this collection was not fully sequenced by Addgene. If an Addgene verified full plasmid sequence is not available, please contact us prior to placing an order to request the full sequence.
How to cite: TFORF0165 was a gift from Feng Zhang (Addgene plasmid # 142548 ; http://n2t.net/addgene:142548 ; RRID:Addgene_142548)
