[The description below was written by a language model from this plasmid's Addgene catalogue record and pLannotate feature annotations shown in this document.]
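Description:
TFORF0165 is a lentiviral mammalian expression plasmid built on the pLX_TRC317 backbone. It is one member of a barcoded collection of transcription factor open reading frames, and this clone carries human SIX5 (also known as DMAHP or BOR2). It is propagated in E. coli through a high-copy ColE1/pUC-type origin with ampicillin selection (AmpR), and it also retains an f1 origin and remnants of lac and T7/T3 cloning-vector sequence. The depositor warns that the plasmid can recombine, which is common for LTR-containing vectors.

The viral cassette has a third-generation, self-inactivating layout. An RSV promoter drives a truncated HIV-1 5' LTR, followed by the Ψ packaging signal with a gag fragment, the RRE for Rev-dependent export of genomic RNA, a cPPT/CTS, and a ΔU3 3' LTR with a downstream SV40 polyadenylation signal. Two expression units sit between the LTRs. The first is an SV40 early promoter/origin driving puromycin N-acetyltransferase, which allows selection of transduced cells. The second is the strong constitutive EF-1α promoter driving the SIX5 coding sequence, followed by a WPRE to enhance transcript stability and expression. According to the catalogue entry, each construct in the collection carries a unique 24-bp barcode. The feature table does not annotate the barcode, so its exact position is not stated. A short U6 promoter fragment lies between the ORF and the WPRE.

The construct is intended for packaging into lentivirus and stable overexpression of SIX5 in mammalian cells. In pooled screens, sequencing the barcode identifies which factor each cell received, as in studies of transcription factor-directed differentiation.
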