Features (pLannotate 1.2.2; 31 found; start..end, strand, type, name):
      5..231     +  promoter       RSV promoter: Rous sarcoma virus enhancer/promoter
    232..412     +  LTR            5' LTR (truncated): truncated 5' long terminal repeat (LTR) from HIV-1
    459..584     +  misc_feature   HIV-1 Ψ: packaging signal of human immunodeficiency virus type 1
    568..931     +  CDS            HIV-1 gag (fragment): gag protein from human immunodeficiency virus 1; gag
   1077..1310    +  misc_feature   RRE: The Rev response element (RRE) of HIV-1 allows for Rev-dependent mRNA export from the nucleus to the cytoplasm.
   1687..1713    +  CDS            Rev (fragment): human immunodeficiency virus 1 (HIV-1) Rev protein; rev; enhances nuclear export of unspliced and incompletely spliced viral mRNAs
   1720..1743    +  promoter       SV40 promoter (fragment): SV40 early promoter
   1744..1815    +  promoter       SV40 promoter (fragment): SV40 enhancer and early promoter
   1839..1974    +  rep_origin     SV40 ori: SV40 origin of replication
   2020..2616    +  CDS            PuroR (fragment): puromycin N-acetyltransferase; pac from Streptomyces; confers resistance to puromycin
   2665..2782    +  misc_feature   cPPT/CTS: central polypurine tract and central termination sequence of HIV-1
   2847..2913    +  CDS            small t antigen (fragment): SV40 (simian virus 40) small t antigen
   2920..4098    +  promoter       EF-1α promoter: strong constitutive promoter for human elongation factor EF-1α
   4115..6331    +  CDS            SIX5: SIX5_HUMAN - Also known as DMAHP. Experimental evidence at protein level: Swiss-Prot protein existence level 1. Transcription factor that is thought to be involved in regulation of organogenesis. May be involved in determination and maintenance of retina formation. Binds a 5'-GGTGTCAG-3' motif present in the ARE regulatory element of ATP1A1. Binds a 5'-TCA[AG][AG]TTNC-3' motif present in the MEF3 element in the myogenin promoter, and in the IGFBP5 promoter (By similarity). Thought to be regulated by association with Dach and Eya proteins, and seems to be coactivated by EYA1, EYA2 and EYA3 (By
   6347..6400    +  promoter       U6 promoter (fragment): RNA polymerase III promoter for human U6 snRNA
   6442..7030    +  misc_feature   WPRE: woodchuck hepatitis virus posttranscriptional regulatory element
   7081..7100    +  misc_feature   cPPT/CTS (fragment): central polypurine tract and central termination sequence of HIV-1
   7102..7335    +  LTR            3' LTR (ΔU3): self-inactivating 3' long terminal repeat (LTR) from HIV-1
   7413..7534    +  polyA_signal   SV40 poly(A) signal: SV40 polyadenylation signal
   7574..7709    +  rep_origin     SV40 ori: SV40 origin of replication
   7730..7748    -  promoter       T7 promoter: promoter for bacteriophage T7 RNA polymerase
   7756..7911    +  CDS            lacZα (fragment): LacZα fragment of β-galactosidase; lacZ fragment
   7916..8344    +  rep_origin     f1 ori (sequence partly withheld): f1 bacteriophage origin of replication; arrow indicates direction of (+) strand synthesis
   8397..8501    +  promoter       AmpR promoter: bla
   8502..9362    +  CDS            AmpR: β-lactamase; bla; confers resistance to ampicillin, carbenicillin, and related antibiotics
   9533..10121   +  rep_origin     ori: high-copy-number ColE1/pMB1/pBR322/pUC origin of replication
  10304..10396   +  CDS            lacI (fragment): lac repressor; lacI; The lac repressor binds to the lac operator to inhibit transcription in E. coli. This inhibition can be relieved by adding lactose or isopropyl-β-D-thiogalactopyranoside (IPTG).
  10409..10430   +  protein_bind   CAP binding site: CAP binding activates transcription in the presence of cAMP. E. coli catabolite activator protein
  10445..10475   +  promoter       lac promoter: promoter for the E. coli lac operon
  10483..10499   +  protein_bind   lac operator: The lac repressor binds to the lac operator to inhibit transcription in E. coli. This inhibition can be relieved by adding lactose or isopropyl-β-D-thiogalactopyranoside (IPTG). lac repressor encoded by lacI
  10544..10562   +  promoter       T3 promoter: promoter for bacteriophage T3 RNA polymerase
>Addgene plasmid #142548 | TFORF0165 | addgene full sequence | sequence record 397940 | Addgene NGS Result
TTAATGTAGTCTTATGCAATACTCTTGTAGTCTTGCAACATGGTAACGATGAGTTAGCAACATGCCTTAC
AAGGAGAGAAAAAGCACCGTGCATGCCGATTGGTGGAAGTAAGGTGGTACGATCGTGCCTTATTAGGAAG
GCAACAGACGGGTCTGACATGGATTGGACGAACCACTGAATTGCCGCATTGCAGAGATATTGTATTTAAG
TGCCTAGCTCGATACATAAACGGGTCTCTCTGGTTAGACCAGATCTGAGCCTGGGAGCTCTCTGGCTAAC
TAGGGAACCCACTGCTTAAGCCTCAATAAAGCTTGCCTTGAGTGCTTCAAGTAGTGTGTGCCCGTCTGTT
GTGTGACTCTGGTAACTAGAGATCCCTCAGACCCTTTTAGTCAGTGTGGAAAATCTCTAGCAGTGGCGCC
CGAACAGGGACTTGAAAGCGAAAGGGAAACCAGAGGAGCTCTCTCGACGCAGGACTCGGCTTGCTGAAGC
GCGCACGGCAAGAGGCGAGGGGCGGCGACTGGTGAGTACGCCAAAAATTTTGACTAGCGGAGGCTAGAAG
GAGAGAGATGGGTGCGAGAGCGTCAGTATTAAGCGGGGGAGAATTAGATCGCGATGGGAAAAAATTCGGT
TAAGGCCAGGGGGAAAGAAAAAATATAAATTAAAACATATAGTATGGGCAAGCAGGGAGCTAGAACGATT
CGCAGTTAATCCTGGCCTGTTAGAAACATCAGAAGGCTGTAGACAAATACTGGGACAGCTACAACCATCC
CTTCAGACAGGATCAGAAGAACTTAGATCATTATATAATACAGTAGCAACCCTCTATTGTGTGCATCAAA
GGATAGAGATAAAAGACACCAAGGAAGCTTTAGACAAGATAGAGGAAGAGCAAAACAAAAGTAAGACCAC
CGCACAGCAAGCGGCCGCTGATCTTCAGACCTGGAGGAGGAGATATGAGGGACAATTGGAGAAGTGAATT
ATATAAATATAAAGTAGTAAAAATTGAACCATTAGGAGTAGCACCCACCAAGGCAAAGAGAAGAGTGGTG
CAGAGAGAAAAAAGAGCAGTGGGAATAGGAGCTTTGTTCCTTGGGTTCTTGGGAGCAGCAGGAAGCACTA
TGGGCGCAGCGTCAATGACGCTGACGGTACAGGCCAGACAATTATTGTCTGGTATAGTGCAGCAGCAGAA
CAATTTGCTGAGGGCTATTGAGGCGCAACAGCATCTGTTGCAACTCACAGTCTGGGGCATCAAGCAGCTC
CAGGCAAGAATCCTGGCTGTGGAAAGATACCTAAAGGATCAACAGCTCCTGGGGATTTGGGGTTGCTCTG
GAAAACTCATTTGCACCACTGCTGTGCCTTGGAATGCTAGTTGGAGTAATAAATCTCTGGAACAGATTTG
GAATCACACGACCTGGATGGAGTGGGACAGAGAAATTAACAATTACACAAGCTTAATACACTCCTTAATT
GAAGAATCGCAAAACCAGCAAGAAAAGAATGAACAAGAATTATTGGAATTAGATAAATGGGCAAGTTTGT
GGAATTGGTTTAACATAACAAATTGGCTGTGGTATATAAAATTATTCATAATGATAGTAGGAGGCTTGGT
AGGTTTAAGAATAGTTTTTGCTGTACTTTCTATAGTGAATAGAGTTAGGCAGGGATATTCACCATTATCG
TTTCAGACCCACCTCCCAACCCCGAGGGGACCCATGCATTGCATCTCAATTAGTCAGCAACCAGGTGTGG
AAAGTCCCCAGGCTCCCCAGCAGGCAGAAGTATGCAAAGCATGCGTCTCAATTAGTCAGCAACCATAGTC
CCGCCCCTAACTCCGCCCATCCCGCCCCTAACTCCGCCCAGTTCCGCCCATTCTCCGCCCCATGGCTGAC
TAATTTTTTTTATTTATGCAGAGGCCGAGGCCGCCTCGGCCTCTGAGCTATTCCAGAAGTAGTGAGGAGG
CTTTTTTGGAGGCCTAGGCTTTTGCAAAAAGCTTTCTAGAGGTACCACCGGAGCTTACCATGACCGAGTA
CAAGCCCACGGTGCGCCTCGCCACCCGCGACGACGTCCCCAGGGCCGTACGCACCCTCGCCGCCGCGTTC
GCCGACTACCCCGCCACGCGCCACACCGTCGATCCGGACCGCCACATCGAGCGGGTCACCGAGCTGCAAG
AACTCTTCCTCACGCGCGTCGGGCTCGACATCGGCAAGGTGTGGGTCGCGGACGACGGCGCCGCCGTGGC
GGTCTGGACCACGCCGGAGAGCGTCGAAGCGGGGGCGGTGTTCGCCGAGATCGGCCCGCGCATGGCCGAG
TTGAGCGGTTCCCGGCTGGCCGCGCAGCAACAGATGGAAGGCCTCCTGGCGCCGCACCGGCCCAAGGAGC
CCGCGTGGTTCCTGGCCACCGTCGGCGTCTCGCCCGACCACCAGGGCAAGGGTCTGGGCAGCGCCGTCGT
GCTCCCCGGAGTGGAGGCGGCCGAGCGCGCCGGGGTGCCCGCCTTCCTGGAGACCTCCGCGCCCCGCAAC
CTCCCCTTCTACGAGCGGCTCGGCTTCACCGTCACCGCCGACGTCGAGGTGCCCGAAGGACCGCGCACCT
GGTGCATGACCCGCAAGCCCGGTGCCAGTTAACGAATTCTAGATCTTGAGACAAATGGCAGTATTCATCC
ACAATTTTAAAAGAAAAGGGGGGATTGGGGGGTACAGTGCAGGGGAAAGAATAGTAGACATAATAGCAAC
AGACATACAAACTAAAGAATTACAAAAACAAATTACAAAAATTCAAAATTTTCGGGTTTATTACAGGGAC
AGCAGAGATCCACTTTGGCGCCGGCTCGAGGCCTGCAGGTGCAAAGATGGATAAAGTTTTAAACAGAGAG
GAATCTTTGCAGCTAATGGACCTTCTAGGTCTTGAAAGGAGTGGGAATTGGCTCCGGTGCCCGTCAGTGG
GCAGAGCGCACATCGCCCACAGTCCCCGAGAAGTTGGGGGGAGGGGTCGGCAATTGAACCGGTGCCTAGA
GAAGGTGGCGCGGGGTAAACTGGGAAAGTGATGTCGTGTACTGGCTCCGCCTTTTTCCCGAGGGTGGGGG
AGAACCGTATATAAGTGCAGTAGTCGCCGTGAACGTTCTTTTTCGCAACGGGTTTGCCGCCAGAACACAG
GTAAGTGCCGTGTGTGGTTCCCGCGGGCCTGGCCTCTTTACGGGTTATGGCCCTTGCGTGCCTTGAATTA
CTTCCACCTGGCTGCAGTACGTGATTCTTGATCCCGAGCTTCGGGTTGGAAGTGGGTGGGAGAGTTCGAG
GCCTTGCGCTTAAGGAGCCCCTTCGCCTCGTGCTTGAGTTGAGGCCTGGCCTGGGCGCTGGGGCCGCCGC
GTGCGAATCTGGTGGCACCTTCGCGCCTGTCTCGCTGCTTTCGATAAGTCTCTAGCCATTTAAAATTTTT
GATGACCTGCTGCGACGCTTTTTTTCTGGCAAGATAGTCTTGTAAATGCGGGCCAAGATCTGCACACTGG
TATTTCGGTTTTTGGGGCCGCGGGCGGCGACGGGGCCCGTGCGTCCCAGCGCACATGTTCGGCGAGGCGG
GGCCTGCGAGCGCGGCCACCGAGAATCGGACGGGGGTAGTCTCAAGCTGGCCGGCCTGCTCTGGTGCCTG
GCCTCGCGCCGCCGTGTATCGCCCCGCCCTGGGCGGCAAGGCTGGCCCGGTCGGCACCAGTTGCGTGAGC
GGAAAGATGGCCGCTTCCCGGCCCTGCTGCAGGGAGCTCAAAATGGAGGACGCGGCGCTCGGGAGAGCGG
GCGGGTGAGTCACCCACACAAAGGAAAAGGGCCTTTCCGTCCTCAGCCGTCGCTTCATGTGACTCCACGG
AGTACCGGGCGCCGTCCAGGCACCTCGATTAGTTCTCGAGCTTTTGGAGTACGTCGTCTTTAGGTTGGGG
GGAGGGGTTTTATGCGATGGAGTTTCCCCACACTGAGTGGGTGGAGACTGAAGTTAGGCCAGCTTGGCAC
TTGATGTAATTCTCCTTGGAATTTGCCCTTTTTGAGTTTGGATCTTGGTTCATTCTCAAGCCTCAGACAG
TGGTTCAAAGTTTTTTTCTTCCATTTCAGGTGTCGTGAGGCTAGCACCGCCACCATGGCTACCTTGCCTG
CGGAGCCGAGCGCGGGGCCGGCGGCTGGGGGGGAGGCGGTGGCGGCGGCGGCGGCGACCGAAGAGGAGGA
GGAGGAAGCGCGCCAGCTCTTGCAGACTTTGCAGGCGGCCGAGGGTGAGGCGGCGGCGGCGGCCGGGGCC
GGGGCGGGCGCAGCGGCTGCGGGAGCTGAGGGCCCGGGATCCCCGGGCGTCCCCGGGTCGCCCCCCGAGG
CCGCTTCCGAACCGCCCACGGGCCTCCGCTTCTCGCCCGAGCAGGTGGCGTGCGTCTGCGAGGCGCTGCT
CCAGGCGGGCCACGCCGGCCGCTTGAGCCGCTTCCTGGGCGCACTGCCCCCGGCCGAGCGCCTACGTGGC
AGCGACCCGGTGTTGCGCGCGCGGGCCCTGGTGGCCTTCCAGCGGGGCGAGTACGCCGAGCTCTACCGGC
TACTCGAGAGCCGCCCCTTCCCCGCCGCCCACCACGCCTTCCTGCAGGACCTCTACCTGCGCGCGCGCTA
CCATGAGGCCGAGCGGGCCCGCGGCCGCGCGCTTGGCGCAGTGGACAAGTATCGACTGCGCAAGAAGTTC
CCGCTGCCCAAGACCATCTGGGACGGCGAGGAGACAGTCTACTGCTTCAAGGAGCGCTCCCGCGCAGCGC
TCAAGGCCTGCTACCGCGGCAACCGCTACCCCACGCCGGACGAGAAGCGCCGCCTGGCCACACTCACCGG
CCTGTCGCTCACGCAGGTCAGCAACTGGTTCAAGAACCGGCGACAGCGCGACCGGACCGGGGCCGGAGGC
GGCGCGCCCTGCAAGAGCGAGTCTGATGGGAATCCCACGACTGAGGACGAGTCCAGCCGAAGTCCTGAGG
ACCTGGAGAGAGGGGCGGCCCCAGTGTCCGCCGAGGCCGCTGCCCAGGGCTCCATATTCCTGGCAGGGAC
CGGCCCTCCCGCGCCTTGCCCGGCTTCCTCCTCCATCCTGGTGAACGGGAGCTTCCTGGCAGCCAGCGGC
TCCCCAGCAGTGCTCCTCAACGGGGGCCCCGTCATCATCAACGGCCTGGCCCTGGGCGAGGCCTCCAGCC
TGGGCCCGCTGCTGCTCACTGGGGGCGGGGGTGCCCCTCCACCGCAGCCCAGCCCTCAGGGGGCCAGCGA
GACCAAGACCTCTCTGGTCCTGGACCCTCAGACAGGGGAGGTGCGGCTGGAGGAGGCTCAGTCGGAGGCC
CCTGAGACCAAAGGGGCCCAGGTGGCTGCTCCGGGACCAGCCCTTGGAGAGGAGGTCCTGGGGCCCCTGG
CCCAAGTGGTGCCTGGCCCCCCGACGGCTGCCACCTTTCCTCTGCCCCCGGGGCCAGTGCCTGCTGTGGC
TGCCCCACAAGTGGTACCGCTCTCCCCACCCCCGGGGTATCCCACGGGCCTGAGCCCCACCTCCCCACTA
TTGAACCTGCCCCAGGTAGTACCCACCTCACAGGTGGTGACCCTGCCCCAGGCTGTGGGGCCCCTGCAGC
TGTTGGCAGCCGGGCCAGGCAGCCCTGTGAAGGTGGCAGCTGCAGCAGGCCCTGCCAATGTGCACCTCAT
CAACTCCGGGGTGGGCGTGACTGCCCTGCAGCTGCCTTCGGCCACTGCCCCAGGAAACTTCCTCCTGGCC
AACCCTGTGTCTGGCAGCCCCATCGTGACGGGTGTGGCCCTGCAGCAGGGCAAGATCATCCTCACCGCCA
CCTTCCCCACCAGCATGCTCGTCTCCCAGGTCCTGCCGCCAGCCCCCGGCCTGGCCCTGCCACTGAAGCC
AGAGACGGCCATCTCCGTGCCTGAGGGAGGCCTCCCGGTGGCCCCCAGCCCTGCTCTCCCAGAGGCTCAC
GCCCTAGGCACCCTTTCTGCACAGCAGCCACCCCCCGCCGCTGCCACCACCTCCAGCACCAGCCTGCCCT
TCTCCCCTGACTCCCCTGGCCTCCTGCCCAACTTCCCGGCGCCCCCACCAGAGGGGCTGATGTTGTCACC
CGCGGCCGTGCCTGTCTGGTCAGCAGGGCTGGAACTAAGCGCAGGAACAGAGGGGCTGCTGGAAGCGGAA
AAGGGGCTGGGGACACAGGCCCCCCACACCGTGCTGAGGCTGCCAGACCCCGACCCTGAGGGGCTGCTCC
TGGGGGCCACCGCAGGGGGTGAGGTTGACGAGGGGTTGGAAGCTGAGGCCAAGGTTCTGACCCAGCTCCA
GTCGGTGCCTGTGGAGGAGCCCTTGGAACTGTAGTAATGAACTAGTCCGTAACTTGAAAGTATTTCGATT
TCTTGGCTTTATATATCTTGTGGAAAGGACGACATGTAGATAAAGACCTCCTTCATACGCGTTAAGTCGA
CAATCAACCTCTGGATTACAAAATTTGTGAAAGATTGACTGGTATTCTTAACTATGTTGCTCCTTTTACG
CTATGTGGATACGCTGCTTTAATGCCTTTGTATCATGCTATTGCTTCCCGTATGGCTTTCATTTTCTCCT
CCTTGTATAAATCCTGGTTGCTGTCTCTTTATGAGGAGTTGTGGCCCGTTGTCAGGCAACGTGGCGTGGT
GTGCACTGTGTTTGCTGACGCAACCCCCACTGGTTGGGGCATTGCCACCACCTGTCAGCTCCTTTCCGGG
ACTTTCGCTTTCCCCCTCCCTATTGCCACGGCGGAACTCATCGCCGCCTGCCTTGCCCGCTGCTGGACAG
GGGCTCGGCTGTTGGGCACTGACAATTCCGTGGTGTTGTCGGGGAAATCATCGTCCTTTCCTTGGCTGCT
CGCCTGTGTTGCCACCTGGATTCTGCGCGGGACGTCCTTCTGCTACGTCCCTTCGGCCCTCAATCCAGCG
GACCTTCCTTCCCGCGGCCTGCTGCCGGCTCTGCGGCCTCTTCCGCGTCTTCGCCTTCGCCCTCAGACGA
GTCGGATCTCCCTTTGGGCCGCCTCCCCGCGTCGACTTTAAGACCAATGACTTACAAGGCAGCTGTAGAT
CTTAGCCACTTTTTAAAAGAAAAGGGGGGACTGGAAGGGCTAATTCACTCCCAACGAAGACAAGATCTGC
TTTTTGCTTGTACTGGGTCTCTCTGGTTAGACCAGATCTGAGCCTGGGAGCTCTCTGGCTAACTAGGGAA
CCCACTGCTTAAGCCTCAATAAAGCTTGCCTTGAGTGCTTCAAGTAGTGTGTGCCCGTCTGTTGTGTGAC
TCTGGTAACTAGAGATCCCTCAGACCCTTTTAGTCAGTGTGGAAAATCTCTAGCAGTACGTATAGTAGTT
CATGTCATCTTATTATTCAGTATTTATAACTTGCAAAGAAATGAATATCAGAGAGTGAGAGGAACTTGTT
TATTGCAGCTTATAATGGTTACAAATAAAGCAATAGCATCACAAATTTCACAAATAAAGCATTTTTTTCA
CTGCATTCTAGTTGTGGTTTGTCCAAACTCATCAATGTATCTTATCATGTCTGGCTCTAGCTATCCCGCC
CCTAACTCCGCCCATCCCGCCCCTAACTCCGCCCAGTTCCGCCCATTCTCCGCCCCATGGCTGACTAATT
TTTTTTATTTATGCAGAGGCCGAGGCCGCCTCGGCCTCTGAGCTATTCCAGAAGTAGTGAGGAGGCTTTT
TTGGAGGCCTAGGGACGTACCCAATTCGCCCTATAGTGAGTCGTATTACGCGCGCTCACTGGCCGTCGTT
TTACAACGTCGTGACTGGGAAAACCCTGGCGTTACCCAACTTAATCGCCTTGCAGCACATCCCCCTTTCG
CCAGCTGGCGTAATAGCGAAGAGGCCCGCACCGATCGCCCTTCCCAACAGTTGCGCAGCCTGAATGGCGA
ATGGG
[124 nt withheld, positions 7916-8039]
C
[91 nt withheld, positions 8041-8131]
A
[49 nt withheld, positions 8133-8181]
CCTTTGACGTTGGAGTCCACGTTCTTT
[37 nt withheld, positions 8209-8245]
ACCCTATCTCGGTCTATTCTTTTGATTTATAAGGGATTTTGCCGATTTCGGCCTATTGGTTAAAAAATGA
GCTGATTTAACAAAAATTTAACGCGAATTTTAACAAAATATTAACGCTTACAATTTAGGTGGCACTTTTC
GGGGAAATGTGCGCGGAACCCCTATTTGTTTATTTTTCTAAATACATTCAAATATGTATCCGCTCATGAG
ACAATAACCCTGATAAATGCTTCAATAATATTGAAAAAGGAAGAGTATGAGTATTCAACATTTCCGTGTC
GCCCTTATTCCCTTTTTTGCGGCATTTTGCCTTCCTGTTTTTGCTCACCCAGAAACGCTGGTGAAAGTAA
AAGATGCTGAAGATCAGTTGGGTGCACGAGTGGGTTACATCGAACTGGATCTCAACAGCGGTAAGATCCT
TGAGAGTTTTCGCCCCGAAGAACGTTTTCCAATGATGAGCACTTTTAAAGTTCTGCTATGTGGCGCGGTA
TTATCCCGTATTGACGCCGGGCAAGAGCAACTCGGTCGCCGCATACACTATTCTCAGAATGACTTGGTTG
AGTACTCACCAGTCACAGAAAAGCATCTTACGGATGGCATGACAGTAAGAGAATTATGCAGTGCTGCCAT
AACCATGAGTGATAACACTGCGGCCAACTTACTTCTGACAACGATCGGAGGACCGAAGGAGCTAACCGCT
TTTTTGCACAACATGGGGGATCATGTAACTCGCCTTGATCGTTGGGAACCGGAGCTGAATGAAGCCATAC
CAAACGACGAGCGTGACACCACGATGCCTGTAGCAATGGCAACAACGTTGCGCAAACTATTAACTGGCGA
ACTACTTACTCTAGCTTCCCGGCAACAATTAATAGACTGGATGGAGGCGGATAAAGTTGCAGGACCACTT
CTGCGCTCGGCCCTTCCGGCTGGCTGGTTTATTGCTGATAAATCTGGAGCCGGTGAGCGTGGGTCTCGCG
GTATCATTGCAGCACTGGGGCCAGATGGTAAGCCCTCCCGTATCGTAGTTATCTACACGACGGGGAGTCA
GGCAACTATGGATGAACGAAATAGACAGATCGCTGAGATAGGTGCCTCACTGATTAAGCATTGGTAACTG
TCAGACCAAGTTTACTCATATATACTTTAGATTGATTTAAAACTTCATTTTTAATTTAAAAGGATCTAGG
TGAAGATCCTTTTTGATAATCTCATGACCAAAATCCCTTAACGTGAGTTTTCGTTCCACTGAGCGTCAGA
CCCCGTAGAAAAGATCAAAGGATCTTCTTGAGATCCTTTTTTTCTGCGCGTAATCTGCTGCTTGCAAACA
AAAAAACCACCGCTACCAGCGGTGGTTTGTTTGCCGGATCAAGAGCTACCAACTCTTTTTCCGAAGGTAA
CTGGCTTCAGCAGAGCGCAGATACCAAATACTGTTCTTCTAGTGTAGCCGTAGTTAGGCCACCACTTCAA
GAACTCTGTAGCACCGCCTACATACCTCGCTCTGCTAATCCTGTTACCAGTGGCTGCTGCCAGTGGCGAT
AAGTCGTGTCTTACCGGGTTGGACTCAAGACGATAGTTACCGGATAAGGCGCAGCGGTCGGGCTGAACGG
GGGGTTCGTGCACACAGCCCAGCTTGGAGCGAACGACCTACACCGAACTGAGATACCTACAGCGTGAGCT
ATGAGAAAGCGCCACGCTTCCCGAAGGGAGAAAGGCGGACAGGTATCCGGTAAGCGGCAGGGTCGGAACA
GGAGAGCGCACGAGGGAGCTTCCAGGGGGAAACGCCTGGTATCTTTATAGTCCTGTCGGGTTTCGCCACC
TCTGACTTGAGCGTCGATTTTTGTGATGCTCGTCAGGGGGGCGGAGCCTATGGAAAAACGCCAGCAACGC
GGCCTTTTTACGGTTCCTGGCCTTTTGCTGGCCTTTTGCTCACATGTTCTTTCCTGCGTTATCCCCTGAT
TCTGTGGATAACCGTATTACCGCCTTTGAGTGAGCTGATACCGCTCGCCGCAGCCGAACGACCGAGCGCA
GCGAGTCAGTGAGCGAGGAAGCGGAAGAGCGCCCAATACGCAAACCGCCTCTCCCCGCGCGTTGGCCGAT
TCATTAATGCAGCTGGCACGACAGGTTTCCCGACTGGAAAGCGGGCAGTGAGCGCAACGCAATTAATGTG
AGTTAGCTCACTCATTAGGCACCCCAGGCTTTACACTTTATGCTTCCGGCTCGTATGTTGTGTGGAATTG
TGAGCGGATAACAATTTCACACAGGAAACAGCTATGACCATGATTACGCCAAGCGCGCAATTAACCCTCA
CTAAAGGGAACAAAAGCTGGAGCTGCAAGC
