>Addgene plasmid #142548 | TFORF0165 | depositor partial sequence | sequence record 279782 | Insert
ACCGCCACCATGGCTACCTTGCCTGCGGAGCCGAGCGCGGGGCCGGCGGCTGGGGGGGAGGCGGTGGCGG
CGGCGGCGGCGACCGAAGAGGAGGAGGAGGAAGCGCGCCAGCTCTTGCAGACTTTGCAGGCGGCCGAGGG
TGAGGCGGCGGCGGCGGCCGGGGCCGGGGCGGGCGCAGCGGCTGCGGGAGCTGAGGGCCCGGGATCCCCG
GGCGTCCCCGGGTCGCCCCCCGAGGCCGCTTCCGAACCGCCCACGGGCCTCCGCTTCTCGCCCGAGCAGG
TGGCGTGCGTCTGCGAGGCGCTGCTCCAGGCGGGCCACGCCGGCCGCTTGAGCCGCTTCCTGGGCGCACT
GCCCCCGGCCGAGCGCCTACGTGGCAGCGACCCGGTGTTGCGCGCGCGGGCCCTGGTGGCCTTCCAGCGG
GGCGAGTACGCCGAGCTCTACCGGCTACTCGAGAGCCGCCCCTTCCCCGCCGCCCACCACGCCTTCCTGC
AGGACCTCTACCTGCGCGCGCGCTACCATGAGGCCGAGCGGGCCCGCGGCCGCGCGCTTGGCGCAGTGGA
CAAGTATCGACTGCGCAAGAAGTTCCCGCTGCCCAAGACCATCTGGGACGGCGAGGAGACAGTCTACTGC
TTCAAGGAGCGCTCCCGCGCAGCGCTCAAGGCCTGCTACCGCGGCAACCGCTACCCCACGCCGGACGAGA
AGCGCCGCCTGGCCACACTCACCGGCCTGTCGCTCACGCAGGTCAGCAACTGGTTCAAGAACCGGCGACA
GCGCGACCGGACCGGGGCCGGAGGCGGCGCGCCCTGCAAGAGCGAGTCTGATGGGAATCCCACGACTGAG
GACGAGTCCAGCCGAAGTCCTGAGGACCTGGAGAGAGGGGCGGCCCCAGTGTCCGCCGAGGCCGCTGCCC
AGGGCTCCATATTCCTGGCAGGGACCGGCCCTCCCGCGCCTTGCCCGGCTTCCTCCTCCATCCTGGTGAA
CGGGAGCTTCCTGGCAGCCAGCGGCTCCCCAGCAGTGCTCCTCAACGGGGGCCCCGTCATCATCAACGGC
CTGGCCCTGGGCGAGGCCTCCAGCCTGGGCCCGCTGCTGCTCACTGGGGGCGGGGGTGCCCCTCCACCGC
AGCCCAGCCCTCAGGGGGCCAGCGAGACCAAGACCTCTCTGGTCCTGGACCCTCAGACAGGGGAGGTGCG
GCTGGAGGAGGCTCAGTCGGAGGCCCCTGAGACCAAAGGGGCCCAGGTGGCTGCTCCGGGACCAGCCCTT
GGAGAGGAGGTCCTGGGGCCCCTGGCCCAAGTGGTGCCTGGCCCCCCGACGGCTGCCACCTTTCCTCTGC
CCCCGGGGCCAGTGCCTGCTGTGGCTGCCCCACAAGTGGTACCGCTCTCCCCACCCCCGGGGTATCCCAC
GGGCCTGAGCCCCACCTCCCCACTATTGAACCTGCCCCAGGTAGTACCCACCTCACAGGTGGTGACCCTG
CCCCAGGCTGTGGGGCCCCTGCAGCTGTTGGCAGCCGGGCCAGGCAGCCCTGTGAAGGTGGCAGCTGCAG
CAGGCCCTGCCAATGTGCACCTCATCAACTCCGGGGTGGGCGTGACTGCCCTGCAGCTGCCTTCGGCCAC
TGCCCCAGGAAACTTCCTCCTGGCCAACCCTGTGTCTGGCAGCCCCATCGTGACGGGTGTGGCCCTGCAG
CAGGGCAAGATCATCCTCACCGCCACCTTCCCCACCAGCATGCTCGTCTCCCAGGTCCTGCCGCCAGCCC
CCGGCCTGGCCCTGCCACTGAAGCCAGAGACGGCCATCTCCGTGCCTGAGGGAGGCCTCCCGGTGGCCCC
CAGCCCTGCTCTCCCAGAGGCTCACGCCCTAGGCACCCTTTCTGCACAGCAGCCACCCCCCGCCGCTGCC
ACCACCTCCAGCACCAGCCTGCCCTTCTCCCCTGACTCCCCTGGCCTCCTGCCCAACTTCCCGGCGCCCC
CACCAGAGGGGCTGATGTTGTCACCCGCGGCCGTGCCTGTCTGGTCAGCAGGGCTGGAACTAAGCGCAGG
AACAGAGGGGCTGCTGGAAGCGGAAAAGGGGCTGGGGACACAGGCCCCCCACACCGTGCTGAGGCTGCCA
GACCCCGACCCTGAGGGGCTGCTCCTGGGGGCCACCGCAGGGGGTGAGGTTGACGAGGGGTTGGAAGCTG
AGGCCAAGGTTCTGACCCAGCTCCAGTCGGTGCCTGTGGAGGAGCCCTTGGAACTGTAGTAATGAACTAG
TCCGTAACTTGAAAGTATTTCGATTTCTTGGCTTTATATATCTTGTGGAAAGGACGACATGTAGATAAAG
ACCTCCTTCAT
