>Addgene plasmid #142548 | TFORF0165 | depositor partial sequence | sequence record 279783 | Barcode
CATGTAGATAAAGACCTCCTTCAT
